>Addgene plasmid #161173 | pDONR221-SLC25A5_STOP | addgene full sequence | sequence record 398139 | Addgene NGS Result
CAAATAATGATTTTATTTTGACTGATAGTGACCTGTTCGTTGCAACACATTGATGAGCAATGCTTTTTTA
TAATGCCAACTTTGTACAAAAAAGCAGGCTCCACCATGACCGACGCCGCCGTGAGCTTCGCCAAGGATTT
TCTGGCAGGAGGAGTGGCAGCAGCAATCTCCAAGACAGCAGTGGCACCAATCGAGAGGGTGAAGCTGCTG
CTGCAGGTGCAGCACGCCTCTAAGCAGATCACCGCCGACAAGCAGTATAAGGGCATCATCGATTGCGTGG
TGCGGATCCCAAAGGAGCAGGGCGTGCTGAGCTTCTGGAGAGGCAACCTGGCCAATGTGATCAGGTATTT
TCCCACACAGGCCCTGAACTTCGCCTTTAAGGATAAGTACAAGCAGATCTTCCTGGGCGGCGTGGACAAG
CGCACCCAGTTCTGGCTGTATTTTGCCGGCAATCTGGCAAGCGGAGGAGCAGCAGGAGCCACCTCCCTGT
GCTTCGTGTACCCTCTGGATTTTGCAAGGACAAGGCTGGCAGCAGACGTGGGCAAGGCCGGCGCCGAGAG
AGAGTTTAGGGGCCTGGGCGATTGTCTGGTGAAGATCTATAAGTCTGACGGCATCAAGGGCCTGTACCAG
GGCTTCAACGTGAGCGTGCAGGGCATCATCATCTACCGGGCCGCCTATTTTGGCATCTACGACACCGCCA
AGGGCATGCTGCCCGATCCTAAGAATACACACATCGTGATCTCCTGGATGATCGCACAGACCGTGACAGC
AGTGGCAGGACTGACCTCCTATCCATTCGATACAGTGCGGAGAAGGATGATGATGCAGTCTGGCAGAAAG
GGCACAGACATCATGTACACCGGCACACTGGATTGTTGGAGGAAGATCGCAAGGGACGAGGGAGGCAAGG
CCTTCTTTAAGGGCGCCTGGTCTAACGTGCTGAGGGGAATGGGAGGAGCCTTTGTGCTGGTGCTGTATGA
CGAGATCAAGAAGTACACCTAAGACCCAGCTTTCTTGTACAAAGTTGGCATTATAAGAAAGCATTGCTTA
TCAATTTGTTGCAACGAACAGGTCACTATCAGTCAAAATAAAATCATTATTTGCCATCCAGCTGATATCC
CCTATAGTGAGTCGTATTACATGGTCATAGCTGTTTCCTGGCAGCTCTGGCCCGTGTCTCAAAATCTCTG
ATGTTACATTGCACAAGATAAAAATATATCATCATGAACAATAAAACTGTCTGCTTACATAAACAGTAAT
ACAAGGGGTGTTATGAGCCATATTCAACGGGAAACGTCGAGGCCGCGATTAAATTCCAACATGGATGCTG
ATTTATATGGGTATAAATGGGCTCGCGATAATGTCGGGCAATCAGGTGCGACAATCTATCGCTTGTATGG
GAAGCCCGATGCGCCAGAGTTGTTTCTGAAACATGGCAAAGGTAGCGTTGCCAATGATGTTACAGATGAG
ATGGTCAGACTAAACTGGCTGACGGAATTTATGCCTCTTCCGACCATCAAGCATTTTATCCGTACTCCTG
ATGATGCATGGTTACTCACCACTGCGATCCCCGGAAAAACAGCATTCCAGGTATTAGAAGAATATCCTGA
TTCAGGTGAAAATATTGTTGATGCGCTGGCAGTGTTCCTGCGCCGGTTGCATTCGATTCCTGTTTGTAAT
TGTCCTTTTAACAGCGATCGCGTATTTCGTCTCGCTCAGGCGCAATCACGAATGAATAACGGTTTGGTTG
ATGCGAGTGATTTTGATGACGAGCGTAATGGCTGGCCTGTTGAACAAGTCTGGAAAGAAATGCATAAACT
TTTGCCATTCTCACCGGATTCAGTCGTCACTCATGGTGATTTCTCACTTGATAACCTTATTTTTGACGAG
GGGAAATTAATAGGTTGTATTGATGTTGGACGAGTCGGAATCGCAGACCGATACCAGGATCTTGCCATCC
TATGGAACTGCCTCGGTGAGTTTTCTCCTTCATTACAGAAACGGCTTTTTCAAAAATATGGTATTGATAA
TCCTGATATGAATAAATTGCAGTTTCATTTGATGCTCGATGAGTTTTTCTAATCAGAATTGGTTAATTGG
TTGTAACACTGGCAGAGCATTACGCTGACTTGACGGGACGGCGCAAGCTCATGACCAAAATCCCTTAACG
TGAGTTACGCGTCGTTCCACTGAGCGTCAGACCCCGTAGAAAAGATCAAAGGATCTTCTTGAGATCCTTT
TTTTCTGCGCGTAATCTGCTGCTTGCAAACAAAAAAACCACCGCTACCAGCGGTGGTTTGTTTGCCGGAT
CAAGAGCTACCAACTCTTTTTCCGAAGGTAACTGGCTTCAGCAGAGCGCAGATACCAAATACTGTTCTTC
TAGTGTAGCCGTAGTTAGGCCACCACTTCAAGAACTCTGTAGCACCGCCTACATACCTCGCTCTGCTAAT
CCTGTTACCAGTGGCTGCTGCCAGTGGCGATAAGTCGTGTCTTACCGGGTTGGACTCAAGACGATAGTTA
CCGGATAAGGCGCAGCGGTCGGGCTGAACGGGGGGTTCGTGCACACAGCCCAGCTTGGAGCGAACGACCT
ACACCGAACTGAGATACCTACAGCGTGAGCTATGAGAAAGCGCCACGCTTCCCGAAGGGAGAAAGGCGGA
CAGGTATCCGGTAAGCGGCAGGGTCGGAACAGGAGAGCGCACGAGGGAGCTTCCAGGGGGAAACGCCTGG
TATCTTTATAGTCCTGTCGGGTTTCGCCACCTCTGACTTGAGCGTCGATTTTTGTGATGCTCGTCAGGGG
GGCGGAGCCTATGGAAAAACGCCAGCAACGCGGCCTTTTTACGGTTCCTGGCCTTTTGCTGGCCTTTTGC
TCACATGTTCTTTCCTGCGTTATCCCCTGATTCTGTGGATAACCGTATTACCGCCTTTGAGTGAGCTGAT
ACCGCTCGCCGCAGCCGAACGACCGAGCGCAGCGAGTCAGTGAGCGAGGAAGCGGAAGAGCGCCCAATAC
GCAAACCGCCTCTCCCCGCGCGTTGGCCGATTCATTAATGCAGCTGGCACGACAGGTTTCCCGACTGGAA
AGCGGGCAGTGAGCGCAACGCAATTAATACGCGTACCGCTAGCCAGGAAGAGTTTGTAGAAACGCAAAAA
GGCCATCCGTCAGGATGGCCTTCTGCTTAGTTTGATGCCTGGCAGTTTATGGCGGGCGTCCTGCCCGCCA
CCCTCCGGGCCGTTGCTTCACAACGTTCAAATCCGCTCCCGGCGGATTTGTCCTACTCAGGAGAGCGTTC
ACCGACAAACAACAGATAAAACGAAAGGCCCAGTCTTCCGACTGAGCCTTTCGTTTTATTTGATGCCTGG
CAGTTCCCTACTCTCGCGTTAACGCTAGCATGGATGTTTTCCCAGTCACGACGTTGTAAAACGACGGCCA
GTCTTAAGCTCGGGCCC
Features (pLannotate 1.2.2; 10 found; start..end, strand, type, name):
      1..100     +  protein_bind   attL1: mutant version of attL; recombination site for the Gateway® LR reaction LR Clonase™
    106..999     +  CDS            SLC25A5: ADT2_HUMAN - Also known as AAC2 From Homo sapiens (Human).
   1004..1103    -  protein_bind   attL2: mutant version of attL; recombination site for the Gateway® LR reaction LR Clonase™
   1121..1139    -  promoter       T7 promoter: promoter for bacteriophage T7 RNA polymerase
   1273..2082    +  CDS            KanR: aminoglycoside phosphotransferase; aph(3')-Ia; confers resistance to kanamycin in bacteria or G418 (Geneticin®) in eukaryotes
   2229..2817    +  rep_origin     ori: high-copy-number ColE1/pMB1/pBR322/pUC origin of replication
   3000..3092    +  CDS            lacI (fragment): lac repressor; lacI; The lac repressor binds to the lac operator to inhibit transcription in E. coli. This inhibition can be relieved by adding lactose or isopropyl-β-D-thiogalactopyranoside (IPTG).
   3147..3174    -  terminator     rrnB T2 terminator: transcription terminator T2 from the E. coli rrnB gene
   3306..3349    +  terminator     rrnB T1 terminator: Escherichia coli rrnB; transcription terminator T1 from the E. coli rrnB gene
   3396..3432    -  CDS            lacZα (fragment): LacZα fragment of β-galactosidase; lacZ fragment
