[The description below was written by a language model from this plasmid's Addgene catalogue record and pLannotate feature annotations shown in this document.]
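Description:
pDONR221-SLC25A5_STOP is a Gateway entry clone built on the pDONR221 backbone, carrying a codon-optimized open reading frame for human SLC25A5 (also known as ANT2 or AAC2), a member of the SLC25 family annotated as the ADP/ATP translocase 2 protein. The sequenced plasmid is about 3.4 kb. It is propagated in E. coli from a high-copy ColE1/pUC-type origin and selected with kanamycin through an aminoglycoside phosphotransferase (KanR) gene. Although the catalogue lists the vector type as mammalian expression, the feature table shows no eukaryotic promoter or polyadenylation signal. The plasmid itself is therefore a shuttle for the ORF rather than an expression construct.

The roughly 0.9 kb ORF lies between attL1 and attL2, the recombination sites recognised by LR Clonase. These sites allow directional transfer of the coding sequence into any attR-containing destination vector, which then supplies the promoter, tags and selection markers. This version retains a stop codon at the end of the ORF, so it suits native or N-terminally tagged expression and will not read through into a C-terminal tag. A sister clone without the stop codon exists for C-terminal fusions. Other annotated elements are backbone features. They include a T7 promoter just outside attL2, rrnB T1 and T2 terminators upstream of attL1 that insulate the insert from read-through transcription, and short lacI and lacZα remnants with no functional role. M13 forward and reverse primer sites flank the cassette for sequence verification. The clone belongs to a consortium collection of solute carrier ORFs intended for subcloning into custom expression vectors for transporter research.
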