Addgene plasmid #161173: pDONR221-SLC25A5_STOP
Purpose: Gateway entry clone with codon-optimized ORF sequence for subcloning into custom expression vectors. Contains a STOP codon at the end of the codon-optimized ORF sequence.
Depositing lab: RESOLUTE Consortium & Giulio Superti-Furga. Depositing organization: CeMM Research Center for Molecular Medicine. Publication: The RESOLUTE consortium: unlocking SLC transporters for drug discovery. Superti-Furga G, Lackner D, Wiedmer T, Ingles-Prieto A, Barbosa B, Girardi E, Goldmann U, Gurtl B, Klavins K, Klimek C, Lindinger S, Lineiro-Retes E, Muller AC, Onstein S, Redinger G, Reil D, Sedlyarov V, Wolf G, Crawford M, Everley R, ... Steppan CM. Nat Rev Drug Discov. 2020 Jul;19(7):429-430. doi: 10.1038/d41573-020-00056-6. PubMed 32265506.
Backbone
  Vector backbone: pDONR221
  Backbone manufacturer: ThermoFisher Scientific
  Backbone size w/o insert (bp): 2550
  Vector type: Mammalian Expression
Growth in bacteria
  Bacterial resistance: Kanamycin, 50 μg/mL
  Growth temperature: 37°C
  Growth strain: NEB Stable
  Copy number: High Copy
Gene/Insert
  Gene/Insert name: SLC25A5 (alt name: T2, 2F1, T3, ANT2)
  Species: H. sapiens (human)
  Insert size (bp): 897
  Entrez Gene: SLC25A5 (a.k.a. 2F1, AAC2, ANT2, T2, T3)
  Cloning method: Gateway Cloning
  Sequencing primers: 5′ M13-fwd; 3′ M13-rev
Terms and licenses: Academic/Nonprofit Terms; Industry Terms
Depositor comments: This plasmid contains a STOP codon at the end of the codon-optimized ORF. For the version of this plasmid that does not contain a STOP codon, please see Addgene plasmid 132007 For more information on the full Resolute plasmid collection, please see www.addgene.org/depositor-collections/re-solute/. Please provide your feedback on this plasmid to the RESOLUTE consortium by filling out their RESOLUTE repository feedback form: https://forms.office.com/Pages/ResponsePage.aspx?id=0e05yklzmkS7rjFGQL4N7z4feCLQvEJAmVcOCM_u885UN1JJRko0Ukg4TVQwNTZLOUxPQVJWT1NHUCQlQCN0PWcu
How to cite: pDONR221-SLC25A5_STOP was a gift from RESOLUTE Consortium & Giulio Superti-Furga (Addgene plasmid # 161173 ; http://n2t.net/addgene:161173 ; RRID:Addgene_161173)
