>Addgene plasmid #161173 | pDONR221-SLC25A5_STOP | depositor partial sequence | sequence record 312281 | Codon-optimized ORF of SLC25A5
ATGACCGACGCCGCCGTGAGCTTCGCCAAGGATTTTCTGGCAGGAGGAGTGGCAGCAGCAATCTCCAAGA
CAGCAGTGGCACCAATCGAGAGGGTGAAGCTGCTGCTGCAGGTGCAGCACGCCTCTAAGCAGATCACCGC
CGACAAGCAGTATAAGGGCATCATCGATTGCGTGGTGCGGATCCCAAAGGAGCAGGGCGTGCTGAGCTTC
TGGAGAGGCAACCTGGCCAATGTGATCAGGTATTTTCCCACACAGGCCCTGAACTTCGCCTTTAAGGATA
AGTACAAGCAGATCTTCCTGGGCGGCGTGGACAAGCGCACCCAGTTCTGGCTGTATTTTGCCGGCAATCT
GGCAAGCGGAGGAGCAGCAGGAGCCACCTCCCTGTGCTTCGTGTACCCTCTGGATTTTGCAAGGACAAGG
CTGGCAGCAGACGTGGGCAAGGCCGGCGCCGAGAGAGAGTTTAGGGGCCTGGGCGATTGTCTGGTGAAGA
TCTATAAGTCTGACGGCATCAAGGGCCTGTACCAGGGCTTCAACGTGAGCGTGCAGGGCATCATCATCTA
CCGGGCCGCCTATTTTGGCATCTACGACACCGCCAAGGGCATGCTGCCCGATCCTAAGAATACACACATC
GTGATCTCCTGGATGATCGCACAGACCGTGACAGCAGTGGCAGGACTGACCTCCTATCCATTCGATACAG
TGCGGAGAAGGATGATGATGCAGTCTGGCAGAAAGGGCACAGACATCATGTACACCGGCACACTGGATTG
TTGGAGGAAGATCGCAAGGGACGAGGGAGGCAAGGCCTTCTTTAAGGGCGCCTGGTCTAACGTGCTGAGG
GGAATGGGAGGAGCCTTTGTGCTGGTGCTGTATGACGAGATCAAGAAGTACACCTAA
